Addgene plasmid #214380: pMK450 (BromoTag-mCherry-BSD)
Purpose: BromoTag-mCherry for N-terminal tagging
Depositing lab: Masato Kanemaki. Publication: Combination of AID2 and BromoTag expands the utility of degron-based protein knockdowns. Hatoyama Y, Islam M, Bond AG, Hayashi KI, Ciulli A, Kanemaki MT. EMBO Rep. 2024 Sep;25(9):4062-4077. doi: 10.1038/s44319-024-00224-4. Epub 2024 Aug 23. PubMed 39179892.
Backbone
  Vector backbone: pBluescript
  Vector type: Mammalian Expression, CRISPR
  Selectable markers: Blasticidin
Growth in bacteria
  Bacterial resistance: Ampicillin, 100 μg/mL
  Growth temperature: 37°C
  Growth strain: DH5alpha
  Copy number: High Copy
Gene/Insert
  Gene/Insert name: BromoTag-mCherry-BSD
  Species: H. sapiens (human), M. musculus (mouse)
Terms and licenses: Academic/Nonprofit Terms; Industry Terms: Not Available to Industry
How to cite: pMK450 (BromoTag-mCherry-BSD) was a gift from Masato Kanemaki (Addgene plasmid # 214380 ; http://n2t.net/addgene:214380 ; RRID:Addgene_214380)
