[The description below was written by a language model from this plasmid's Addgene catalogue record and pLannotate feature annotations shown in this document.]
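Description:
pMK450 (BromoTag-mCherry-BSD) is a pBluescript-based plasmid of about 5.9 kb that carries a cassette for CRISPR-assisted tagging of endogenous genes in human or mouse cells with the BromoTag degron. It is propagated in E. coli at high copy from a ColE1/pUC-type origin with ampicillin selection (AmpR under its own bla promoter). It retains the usual pBluescript elements: an f1 origin, lacZα and lac promoter/operator remnants, and T7 and T3 promoters flanking the insert.

The payload begins with a bromodomain-derived coding segment, which the automated annotation matches to a fragment of human BRD3 and which corresponds to the BromoTag named in the record. It is followed directly by an mCherry-family red fluorescent protein (called mCherry2 by the annotation tool), a short SV40 large T antigen fragment and an SV40 polyadenylation signal. No mammalian promoter is annotated upstream of this fusion, consistent with a donor template whose tag is meant to be expressed from the targeted locus rather than from the plasmid. Downstream is a selection unit made up of the mouse PGK promoter, the blasticidin S deaminase gene and the PGK polyadenylation signal. Two loxP sites bracket this unit, so Cre recombinase can act on the marker after blasticidin-resistant clones have been isolated.

The stated purpose is N-terminal tagging, although the order of annotated parts (tag, poly(A), then marker) is not explained in the record. No homology arms are annotated, so locus-specific arms are presumably added by the user. The associated publication concerns degron-based protein knockdown combining AID2 and BromoTag, where tagged proteins can be depleted on demand and followed by red fluorescence.
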