Features (pLannotate 1.2.2; 20 found; start..end, strand, type, name):
      4..432     +  rep_origin     f1 ori (sequence partly withheld): f1 bacteriophage origin of replication; arrow indicates direction of (+) strand synthesis
    463..618     -  CDS            lacZα (fragment): LacZα fragment of β-galactosidase; lacZ fragment
    626..644     +  promoter       T7 promoter: promoter for bacteriophage T7 RNA polymerase
    690..1118    +  CDS            BRD3 (fragment): BRD3_HUMAN - Also known as KIAA0043, RING3L. Experimental evidence at protein level: Swiss-Prot protein existence level 1. Chromatin reader that recognizes and binds hyperacetylated chromatin and plays a role in the regulation of transcription, probably by chromatin remodeling and interaction with transcription factors (PubMed:18406326, PubMed:27105114). Regulates transcription by promoting the binding of the transcription factor GATA1 to its targets (By similarity). From Homo sapiens (Human).
   1098..1808    +  CDS            mCherry2: derivative of the monomeric red fluorescent protein mCherry mammalian codon-optimized
   1819..1903    +  CDS            large T antigen (fragment): large T antigen from SV40 (simian virus 40)
   1926..2047    +  polyA_signal   SV40 poly(A) signal: SV40 polyadenylation signal
   2078..2111    -  protein_bind   loxP: Cre-mediated recombination occurs in the 8-bp core sequence (GCATACAT). Cre recombinase
   2172..2671    +  promoter       PGK promoter: mouse phosphoglycerate kinase 1 promoter
   2701..3099    +  CDS            BSD: blasticidin S deaminase; Aspergillus terreus BSD; confers resistance to blasticidin
   3123..3575    +  polyA_signal   PGK poly(A) signal: mouse phosphoglycerate kinase 1 polyadenylation signal
   3602..3635    -  protein_bind   loxP: Cre-mediated recombination occurs in the 8-bp core sequence (GCATACAT). Cre recombinase
   3684..3702    -  promoter       T3 promoter: promoter for bacteriophage T3 RNA polymerase
   3747..3763    -  protein_bind   lac operator: The lac repressor binds to the lac operator to inhibit transcription in E. coli. This inhibition can be relieved by adding lactose or isopropyl-β-D-thiogalactopyranoside (IPTG). lac repressor encoded by lacI
   3771..3801    -  promoter       lac promoter: promoter for the E. coli lac operon
   3816..3837    -  protein_bind   CAP binding site: CAP binding activates transcription in the presence of cAMP. E. coli catabolite activator protein
   3850..3942    -  CDS            lacI (fragment): lac repressor; lacI; The lac repressor binds to the lac operator to inhibit transcription in E. coli. This inhibition can be relieved by adding lactose or isopropyl-β-D-thiogalactopyranoside (IPTG).
   4125..4713    -  rep_origin     ori: high-copy-number ColE1/pMB1/pBR322/pUC origin of replication
   4884..5744    -  CDS            AmpR: β-lactamase; bla; confers resistance to ampicillin, carbenicillin, and related antibiotics
   5745..5849    -  promoter       AmpR promoter: bla
>Addgene plasmid #214380 | pMK450 (BromoTag-mCherry-BSD) | addgene full sequence | sequence record 426343 | Addgene NGS Result
CTG
[124 nt withheld, positions 4-127]
C
[91 nt withheld, positions 129-219]
A
[49 nt withheld, positions 221-269]
CCTTTGACGTTGGAGTCCACGTTCTTT
[37 nt withheld, positions 297-333]
ACCCTATCTCGGTCTATTCTTTTGATTTATAAGGGATTTTGCCGATTTCGGCCTATTGGTTAAAAAATGA
GCTGATTTAACAAAAATTTAACGCGAATTTTAACAAAATATTAACGCTTACAATTTCCATTCGCCATTCA
GGCTGCGCAACTGTTGGGAAGGGCGATCGGTGCGGGCCTCTTCGCTATTACGCCAGCTGGCGAAAGGGGG
ATGTGCTGCAAGGCGATTAAGTTGGGTAACGCCAGGGTTTTCCCAGTCACGACGTTGTAAAACGACGGCC
AGTGAGCGCGCGTAATACGACTCACTATAGGGCGAATTGGAGCTCCCCGGGATCCGGTGCAGGCGCCGGG
TCCGTGAAGGACGTGCCCGACTCTCAGCAGCACCCAGCACCAGAGAAGAGCAGCAAGGTCTCGGAGCAGC
TCAAGTGCTGCAGCGGCATCCTCAAGGAGATGTTTGCCAAGAAGCACGCCGCCTACGCCTGGCCCTTCTA
CAAGCCTGTGGACGTGGAGGCACTGGGCGCCCACGACTACTGTGACATCATCAAGCACCCCATGGACATG
AGCACAATCAAGTCTAAACTGGAGGCCCGTGAGTACCGTGATGCTCAGGAGTTTGGTGCTGACGTCCGAT
TGATGTTCTCCAACTGCTATAAGTACAACCCTCCTGACCATGAGGTGGTGGCCATGGCCCGCAAGCTCCA
GGATGTGTTCGAAATGCGCTTTGCCAAGATGCCGGACGAGGGCGGAGGCGGAGGTGGCGCTAGCATGGTG
AGCAAGGGCGAGGAGGATAACATGGCCATCATCAAGGAGTTCATGCGCTTCAAGGTGCACATGGAGGGCT
CCGTGAACGGCCACGAGTTCGAGATCGAGGGCGAGGGCGAGGGCCGCCCCTACGAGGGCACCCAGACCGC
CAAGCTGAAGGTGACCAAGGGTGGCCCCCTGCCCTTCGCCTGGGACATCCTGTCCCCTCAGTTCATGTAC
GGCTCCAAGGCCTACGTGAAGCACCCCGCCGACATCCCCGACTACTTGAAGCTGTCCTTCCCCGAGGGCT
TCAATTGGGAGCGCGTGATGAACTTCGAGGACGGCGGCGTGGTGACCGTGACCCAGGACTCCTCCCTGCA
GGACGGCGAGTTCATCTACAAGGTGAAGCTGCGCGGCACCAACTTCCCCTCCGACGGCCCCGTAATGCAG
TGTCGTACCATGGGCTGGGAGGCCTCCACTGAGCGGATGTACCCCGAGGACGGCGCCCTGAAGGGCGAGA
TCAAGCAGAGGCTGAAGCTGAAGGACGGCGGCCACTACGACGCTGAGGTCAAGACCACCTACAAGGCCAA
GAAGCCCGTGCAGCTGCCCGGCGCCTACAACGTCGACATCAAGTTGGACATCCTTTCCCACAACGAGGAC
TACACCATCGTGGAACAGTACGAACGCGCCGAGGGCCGCCACTCCACCGGCGGCATGGACGAGCTGTACA
AGTAATCTAGATAACTGATCATAATCAGCCATACCACATTTGTAGAGGTTTTACTTGCTTTAAAAAACCT
CCCACACCTCCCCCTGAACCTGAAACATAAAATGAATGCAATTGTTGTTGTTAACTTGTTTATTGCAGCT
TATAATGGTTACAAATAAAGCAATAGCATCACAAATTTCACAAATAAAGCATTTTTTTCACTGCATTCTA
GTTGTGGTTTGTCCAAACTCATCAATGTATCTTAACGCGTCGATCATATTCAATAACCCTTAATATAACT
TCGTATAATGTATGCTATACGAAGTTATTAGGTCTGAAGAGGAGTTTACGTCCAGCCAAGCTTAGGATCT
CGACCTCGAAATTCTACCGGGTAGGGGAGGCGCTTTTCCCAAGGCAGTCTGGAGCATGCGCTTTAGCAGC
CCCGCTGGGCACTTGGCGCTACACAAGTGGCCTCTGGCCTCGCACACATTCCACATCCACCGGTAGGCGC
CAACCGACTCCGTTCTTTGGTGGCCCCTTCGCGCCACCTTCTACTCCTCCCCTAGTCAGGAAGTTCCCCC
CCGCCCCGCAGCTCGCGTCGTGCAGGACGTGACAAATGGAAGTAGCACGTCTCACTAGTCTCGTGCAGAT
GGACAGCACCGCTGAGCAATGGAAGCGGGTAGGCCTTTGGGGCAGCGGCCAATAGCAGCTTTGCTCCTTC
GCTTTCTGGGCTCAGAGGCTGGGAAGGGGTGGGTCCGGGGGCGGGCTCAGGGGCGGGCTCAGGGGCGGGG
CGGGCGCCCGAAGGTCCTCCGGAGGCCCGGCATTCTGCACGCTTCAAAAGCGCACGTCTGCCGCGCTGTT
CTCCTCTTCCTCATCTCCGGGCCTTTCGACCTGCATCCATCTAGATCTCGAGCCACCATGGCCAAGCCTT
TGTCTCAAGAAGAATCCACCCTCATTGAAAGAGCAACGGCTACAATCAACAGCATCCCCATCTCTGAAGA
CTACAGCGTCGCCAGCGCAGCTCTCTCTAGCGACGGCCGCATCTTCACTGGTGTCAATGTATATCATTTT
ACTGGGGGACCTTGTGCAGAACTCGTGGTGCTGGGCACTGCTGCTGCTGCGGCAGCTGGCAACCTGACTT
GTATCGTCGCGATCGGAAATGAGAACAGGGGCATCTTGAGCCCCTGCGGACGGTGCCGACAGGTGCTTCT
CGATCTGCATCCTGGGATCAAAGCCATAGTGAAGGACAGTGATGGACAGCCGACGGCAGTTGGGATTCGT
GAATTGCTGCCCTCTGGTTATGTGTGGGAGGGCTAATCGATGATATCAGATCCCCGGGATGCAGAAATTG
ATGATCTATTAAACAATAAAGATGTCCACTAAAATGGAAGTTTTTCCTGTCATACTTTGTTAAGAAGGGT
GAGAACAGAGTACCTACATTTTGAATGGAAGGATTGGAGCTACGGGGGTGGGGGTGGGGTGGGATTAGAT
AAATGCCTGCTCTTTACTGAAGGCTCTTTACTATTGCTTTATGATAATGTTTCATAGTTGGATATCATAA
TTTAAACAAGCAAAACCAAATTAAGGGCCAGCTCATTCCTCCCACTCATGATCTATAGATCTATAGATCT
CTCGTGGGATCATTGTTTTTCTCTTGATTCCCACTTTGTGGTTCTAAGTACTGTGGTTTCCAAATGTGTC
AGTTTCATAGCCTGAAGAACGAGATCAGCAGCCTCTGTTCCACATACACTTCATTCTCAGTATTGTTTTG
CCAAGTTCTAATTCCATCAGAAGCTGGTCGAGATCCGGAACCCTTAATATAACTTCGTATAATGTATGCT
ATACGAAGTTATTAGGTCCCTCGAAGAGGTTCACTAGGATCCGGTACCCAGCTTTTGTTCCCTTTAGTGA
GGGTTAATTGCGCGCTTGGCGTAATCATGGTCATAGCTGTTTCCTGTGTGAAATTGTTATCCGCTCACAA
TTCCACACAACATACGAGCCGGAAGCATAAAGTGTAAAGCCTGGGGTGCCTAATGAGTGAGCTAACTCAC
ATTAATTGCGTTGCGCTCACTGCCCGCTTTCCAGTCGGGAAACCTGTCGTGCCAGCTGCATTAATGAATC
GGCCAACGCGCGGGGAGAGGCGGTTTGCGTATTGGGCGCTCTTCCGCTTCCTCGCTCACTGACTCGCTGC
GCTCGGTCGTTCGGCTGCGGCGAGCGGTATCAGCTCACTCAAAGGCGGTAATACGGTTATCCACAGAATC
AGGGGATAACGCAGGAAAGAACATGTGAGCAAAAGGCCAGCAAAAGGCCAGGAACCGTAAAAAGGCCGCG
TTGCTGGCGTTTTTCCATAGGCTCCGCCCCCCTGACGAGCATCACAAAAATCGACGCTCAAGTCAGAGGT
GGCGAAACCCGACAGGACTATAAAGATACCAGGCGTTTCCCCCTGGAAGCTCCCTCGTGCGCTCTCCTGT
TCCGACCCTGCCGCTTACCGGATACCTGTCCGCCTTTCTCCCTTCGGGAAGCGTGGCGCTTTCTCATAGC
TCACGCTGTAGGTATCTCAGTTCGGTGTAGGTCGTTCGCTCCAAGCTGGGCTGTGTGCACGAACCCCCCG
TTCAGCCCGACCGCTGCGCCTTATCCGGTAACTATCGTCTTGAGTCCAACCCGGTAAGACACGACTTATC
GCCACTGGCAGCAGCCACTGGTAACAGGATTAGCAGAGCGAGGTATGTAGGCGGTGCTACAGAGTTCTTG
AAGTGGTGGCCTAACTACGGCTACACTAGAAGAACAGTATTTGGTATCTGCGCTCTGCTGAAGCCAGTTA
CCTTCGGAAAAAGAGTTGGTAGCTCTTGATCCGGCAAACAAACCACCGCTGGTAGCGGTGGTTTTTTTGT
TTGCAAGCAGCAGATTACGCGCAGAAAAAAAGGATCTCAAGAAGATCCTTTGATCTTTTCTACGGGGTCT
GACGCTCAGTGGAACGAAAACTCACGTTAAGGGATTTTGGTCATGAGATTATCAAAAAGGATCTTCACCT
AGATCCTTTTAAATTAAAAATGAAGTTTTAAATCAATCTAAAGTATATATGAGTAAACTTGGTCTGACAG
TTACCAATGCTTAATCAGTGAGGCACCTATCTCAGCGATCTGTCTATTTCGTTCATCCATAGTTGCCTGA
CTCCCCGTCGTGTAGATAACTACGATACGGGAGGGCTTACCATCTGGCCCCAGTGCTGCAATGATACCGC
GAGACCCACGCTCACCGGCTCCAGATTTATCAGCAATAAACCAGCCAGCCGGAAGGGCCGAGCGCAGAAG
TGGTCCTGCAACTTTATCCGCCTCCATCCAGTCTATTAATTGTTGCCGGGAAGCTAGAGTAAGTAGTTCG
CCAGTTAATAGTTTGCGCAACGTTGTTGCCATTGCTACAGGCATCGTGGTGTCACGCTCGTCGTTTGGTA
TGGCTTCATTCAGCTCCGGTTCCCAACGATCAAGGCGAGTTACATGATCCCCCATGTTGTGCAAAAAAGC
GGTTAGCTCCTTCGGTCCTCCGATCGTTGTCAGAAGTAAGTTGGCCGCAGTGTTATCACTCATGGTTATG
GCAGCACTGCATAATTCTCTTACTGTCATGCCATCCGTAAGATGCTTTTCTGTGACTGGTGAGTACTCAA
CCAAGTCATTCTGAGAATAGTGTATGCGGCGACCGAGTTGCTCTTGCCCGGCGTCAATACGGGATAATAC
CGCGCCACATAGCAGAACTTTAAAAGTGCTCATCATTGGAAAACGTTCTTCGGGGCGAAAACTCTCAAGG
ATCTTACCGCTGTTGAGATCCAGTTCGATGTAACCCACTCGTGCACCCAACTGATCTTCAGCATCTTTTA
CTTTCACCAGCGTTTCTGGGTGAGCAAAAACAGGAAGGCAAAATGCCGCAAAAAAGGGAATAAGGGCGAC
ACGGAAATGTTGAATACTCATACTCTTCCTTTTTCAATATTATTGAAGCATTTATCAGGGTTATTGTCTC
ATGAGCGGATACATATTTGAATGTATTTAGAAAAATAAACAAATAGGGGTTCCGCGCACATTTCCCCGAA
AAGTGCCAC
